Addgene plasmid #163500: AiP11408-pAAV-AiE0064h-minBG-SYFP2-WPRE3-BGHpA (Alias: CN1408)
Purpose: AiE0064h is an enhancer sequence designed to drive AAV-mediated transgene expression in Pvalb+ and Sst+ cortical interneurons
Depositing lab: Allen Institute for Brain Science & Jonathan Ting. Depositing organization: Allen Institute. Publication: A suite of enhancer AAVs and transgenic mouse lines for genetic access to cortical cell types. Ben-Simon Y, Hooper M, Narayan S, Daigle TL, Dwivedi D, Way SW, Oster A, Stafford DA, Mich JK, Taormina MJ, Martinez RA, Opitz-Araya X, Roth JR, Alexander JR, Allen S, Amster A, Arbuckle J, Ayala A, Baker PM, Bakken TE, Barcelli T, Barta S, Bendrick J, Bertagnolli D, Bielstein C, Bishwakarma P, Bowlus J, Boyer G, Brouner K, Casian B, Casper T, Chakka AB, Chakrabarty R, Chance RK, Chavan S, Clark M, Colbert K, Collman F, Daniel S, Departee M, DiValentin P, Donadio N, Dotson N, Egdorf T, Fliss T, Gabitto M, Garcia J, Gary A, Gasperini M, Gloe J, Goldy J, Gore BB, Graybuck L, Greisman N, Haeseleer F, Halterman C, Haradon Z, Hastings SD, Helback O, Ho W, Hockemeyer D, Huang C, Huff S, Hunker A, Johansen N, Jones D, Juneau Z, Kalmbach B, Kannan M, Khem S, Kussick E, Kutsal R, Larsen R, Lee C, Lee AY, Leibly M, Lenz GH, Li S, Liang E, Lusk N, Madigan Z, Malloy J, Malone J, McCue R, Melchor J, Mollenkopf T, Moosman S, Morin E, Newman D, Ng L, Ngo K, Omstead V, Otto S, Oyama A, Pena N, Pham T, Phillips E, Pom CA, Potekhina L, Ransford S, Ray PL, Rette D, Reynoldson C, Rimorin C, Rocha D, Ruiz A, Sanchez REA, Sawyer L, Sedeno-Cortes A, Sevigny JP, Shapovalova N, Shepard N, Shulga L, Sigler AR, Siverts L, Soliman S, Somasundaram S, Staats B, Stewart K, Szelenyi E, Tieu M, Trader C, Tran A, van Velthoven CTJ, Walker M, Wang Y, Weed N, Wirthlin M, Wood T, Wynalda B, Yao Z, Zhou T, Ariza J, Dee N, Reding M, Ronellenfitch K, Mufti S, Sunkin SM, Smith KA, Esposito L, Waters J, Thyagarajan B, Yao S, Lein ES, Zeng H, Levi BP, Ngai J, Ting JT, Tasic B. Cell. 2025 May 16:S0092-8674(25)00513-6. doi: 10.1016/j.cell.2025.05.002. PubMed 40403729.
Backbone
  Vector backbone: rAAV-eHGT_064h-minBG-SYFP2-WPRE3-BGHpA
  Backbone manufacturer: Allen Institute
  Vector type: AAV
Growth in bacteria
  Bacterial resistance: Ampicillin, 100 μg/mL
  Growth temperature: 37°C
  Growth strain: NEB Stable
  Copy number: High Copy
Gene/Insert
  Gene/Insert name: SYFP2
  Species: Synthetic
  Insert size (bp): 720
  Promoter: minBetaGlobin
  Cloning method: Ligation Independent Cloning
  Sequencing primers: 5′ AGCGCACGAGGGAGCTT; 3′ ACGTCGCCGTCCAGCTC
Terms and licenses: Academic/Nonprofit Terms; Industry Terms: Not Available to Industry
Depositor comments: Funded by BRAIN initiative.
How to cite: AiP11408-pAAV-AiE0064h-minBG-SYFP2-WPRE3-BGHpA (Alias: CN1408) was a gift from Allen Institute for Brain Science & Jonathan Ting (Addgene plasmid # 163500 ; http://n2t.net/addgene:163500 ; RRID:Addgene_163500)
