[The description below was written by a language model from this plasmid's Addgene catalogue record and pLannotate feature annotations shown in this document.]
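Description:
AiP11408-pAAV-AiE0064h-minBG-SYFP2-WPRE3-BGHpA (alias CN1408) is a recombinant AAV transfer plasmid of about 4.8 kb from a collection of enhancer-driven viral tools for genetic access to cortical cell types. It is maintained in E. coli through a high-copy ColE1/pUC-type origin and selected with ampicillin via the β-lactamase gene and its native promoter. The backbone also carries an f1 phage origin and small remnants of the pBR322 bom and rop regions. AAV2 inverted terminal repeats flank the expression cassette; the left one is annotated only as fragments spanning the sequence origin. The ITRs are the cis elements needed for replication and packaging of the intervening DNA into AAV particles. They are also recombination-prone, consistent with the recorded use of a stability-oriented host strain.

The payload is a compact reporter cassette. According to the catalogue entry, the enhancer AiE0064h (also called eHGT_064h in the backbone name) sits upstream of a minimal β-globin promoter. Neither element is annotated in the feature table, but they presumably occupy the unannotated stretch between the left ITR and the coding sequence. The minimal promoter has little activity on its own, so expression depends on the enhancer, which was designed to direct transgene expression in Pvalb+ and Sst+ cortical interneurons. The transgene is SYFP2, a rapidly maturing monomeric yellow fluorescent protein derived from Aequorea victoria. It is followed by WPRE3, a shortened woodchuck hepatitis virus posttranscriptional element (detected as two WPRE fragments) that boosts transcript expression while saving packaging space, and by the bovine growth hormone polyadenylation signal. The plasmid is used to produce AAV for fluorescent labelling of these interneuron populations and for assessing the enhancer's specificity.
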