Features (pLannotate 1.2.2; 14 found; start..end, strand, type, name):
     21..112     -  repeat_region  AAV2 ITR (fragment): inverted terminal repeat of adeno-associated virus serotype 2 inverted
    825..1541    +  CDS            SYFP2: SYFP2 is a basic (constitutively fluorescent) yellow fluorescent protein published in 2006, derived from Aequorea victoria. It is reported to be a very rapidly-maturing monomer with moderate acid sensitivity.
   1581..1738    +  misc_feature   WPRE (fragment): woodchuck hepatitis virus posttranscriptional regulatory element
   1744..1824    +  misc_feature   WPRE (fragment): woodchuck hepatitis virus posttranscriptional regulatory element
   1841..1952    +  polyA_signal   bGH poly(A) signal: bovine growth hormone polyadenylation signal
   2070..2210    +  repeat_region  AAV2 ITR: inverted terminal repeat of adeno-associated virus serotype 2 inverted
   2215..2266    -  misc_feature   bom (fragment): basis of mobility region from pBR322
   2285..2740    +  rep_origin     f1 ori (sequence partly withheld): f1 bacteriophage origin of replication; arrow indicates direction of (+) strand synthesis
   2741..2790    -  misc_feature   bom (fragment): basis of mobility region from pBR322
   2892..2927    -  CDS            rop (fragment): Rop protein, which maintains plasmids at low copy number; rop
   3022..3126    +  promoter       AmpR promoter: bla
   3127..3987    +  CDS            AmpR: β-lactamase; bla; confers resistance to ampicillin, carbenicillin, and related antibiotics
   4158..4746    +  rep_origin     ori: high-copy-number ColE1/pMB1/pBR322/pUC origin of replication
   4819..21      +  repeat_region  AAV2 ITR (fragment) (across the origin): inverted terminal repeat of adeno-associated virus serotype 2 inverted
>Addgene plasmid #163500 | AiP11408-pAAV-AiE0064h-minBG-SYFP2-WPRE3-BGHpA (Alias: CN1408) | addgene full sequence | sequence record 325644 | Addgene NGS Result
CTCGCTCGCTCACTGAGGCCGCCCGGGCGTCGGGCGACCTTTGGTCGCCCGGCCTCAGTGAGCGAGCGAG
CGCGCAGAGAGGGAGTGGCCAACTCCATCACTAGGGGTTCCTGCGGCCGCACGCGTATGAACTCTTAAAT
CTCAAATGTGTTTGCCCTAGCTGCTTTGACTAACCCCCTCTTCTATTTCAGTTATGCGGCAAGTTGCATA
CTCAGGTGCCCCTTCTGACTACTTGAATACTTTCCCTGTGATGTAAGAAGTGTTTTCAATTGGTAAAGTT
GTGGTATATAATTACAATTGAACTCTCTTGTACTTGCCTCTTTTACAAAAATTCTCTCCTAGCAGAACGT
AGTGTGAGTCATCTACACAGCTGTTTTTCTGATTATTGGAATTTTCTTTTGACATGAAGGAAGTATCTCA
TTGACAGAACTGCGTTGTGAAGGAGTGCTAACTGTAGCATAAAATACAAAATTGGATTTTTAGATTGCAA
AATACAGTAAAGCTTTGAAAAGTATTTGGCATGACATTTAACTCAATACATTTTGCCTAAAAAATATTAG
CCAAGAACCCCTATCAACTTGTTTTTGAATAAACTTCTGTATGGACCTTAAAATTCATGCTGAGTTTGAC
CGCATTTTCTTGCACTGGTAGCATTTTCCCTCTGAGTCATCCTCATTTCCTTCTACTTTCTCACATGACT
AGGTTAAGATAACTCATGTATTTGCGAGCTCGGGCTGGGCATAAAAGTCAGGGCAGAGCCATCTATTGCT
TACATTTGCTTCTGGGATCCAGATCTTTCGAAGCTAGCGCTACCGGTCGCCACCATGGTGAGCAAGGGCG
AGGAGCTGTTCACCGGGGTGGTGCCCATCCTGGTCGAGCTGGACGGCGACGTAAACGGCCACAAGTTCAG
CGTGTCCGGCGAGGGCGAGGGCGATGCCACCTACGGCAAGCTGACCCTGAAGCTGATCTGCACCACCGGC
AAGCTGCCCGTGCCCTGGCCCACCCTCGTGACCACCCTGGGCTACGGCGTGCAGTGCTTCGCCCGCTACC
CCGACCACATGAAGCAGCACGACTTCTTCAAGTCCGCCATGCCCGAAGGCTACGTCCAGGAGCGCACCAT
CTTCTTCAAGGACGACGGCAACTACAAGACCCGCGCCGAGGTGAAGTTCGAGGGCGACACCCTGGTGAAC
CGCATCGAGCTGAAGGGCATCGACTTCAAGGAGGACGGCAACATCCTGGGGCACAAGCTGGAGTACAACT
ACAACAGCCACAACGTCTATATCACCGCCGACAAGCAGAAGAACGGCATCAAGGCCAACTTCAAGATCCG
CCACAACATCGAGGACGGCGGCGTGCAGCTCGCCGACCACTACCAGCAGAACACCCCCATCGGCGACGGC
CCCGTGCTGCTGCCCGACAACCACTACCTGAGCTACCAGTCCAAGCTGAGCAAAGACCCCAACGAGAAGC
GCGATCACATGGTCCTGCTGGAGTTCGTGACCGCCGCCGGGATCACTCTCGGCATGGACGAGCTGTACAA
GTAAGTCGACGGCGCGCCGCGGCCGCGAATTCGATATCATAATCAACCTCTGGATTACAAAATTTGTGAA
AGATTGACTGGTATTCTTAACTATGTTGCTCCTTTTACGCTATGTGGATACGCTGCTTTAATGCCTTTGT
ATCATGCTATTGCTTCCCGTATGGCTTTCATTTTCTCCTCCTTGTATAAATCCTGGTTAGTTCTTGCCAC
GGCGGAACTCATCGCCGCCTGCCTTGCCCGCTGCTGGACAGGGGCTCGGCTGTTGGGCACTGACAATTCC
GTGGCTCGAGAGATCTTCGACTGTGCCTTCTAGTTGCCAGCCATCTGTTGTTTGCCCCTCCCCCGTGCCT
TCCTTGACCCTGGAAGGTGCCACTCCCACTGTCCTTTCCTAATAAAATGAGGAAATTGCATCGCATTGTC
TGAGTAGGTGTCATTCTATTCTGGGGGGTGGGGTGGGGCAGGACAGCAAGGGGGAGGATTGGGAAGACAA
TAGCAGGCATGAGATCTCACGTGCGGACCGAGCGGCCGCAGGAACCCCTAGTGATGGAGTTGGCCACTCC
CTCTCTGCGCGCTCGCTCGCTCACTGAGGCCGGGCGACCAAAGGTCGCCCGACGCCCGGGCTTTGCCCGG
GCGGCCTCAGTGAGCGAGCGAGCGCGCAGCTGCCTGCAGGGGCGCCTGATGCGGTATTTTCTCCTTACGC
ATCTGTGCGGTATTTCACACCGCATA
[95 nt withheld, positions 2267-2361]
T
[46 nt withheld, positions 2363-2408]
C
[141 nt withheld, positions 2410-2550]
CCTTTGACGTTGGAGTCCACGTTCTTT
[37 nt withheld, positions 2578-2614]
ACTCTATCTCGGGCTATTCTTTTGATTTATAAGGGATTTTGCCGATTTCGGTCTATTGGTTAAAAAATGA
GCTGATTTAACAAAAATTTAACGCGAATTTTAACAAAATATTAACGTTTACAATTTTATGGTGCACTCTC
AGTACAATCTGCTCTGATGCCGCATAGTTAAGCCAGCCCCGACACCCGCCAACACCCGCTGACGCGCCCT
GACGGGCTTGTCTGCTCCCGGCATCCGCTTACAGACAAGCTGTGACCGTCTCCGGGAGCTGCATGTGTCA
GAGGTTTTCACCGTCATCACCGAAACGCGCGAGACGAAAGGGCCTCGTGATACGCCTATTTTTATAGGTT
AATGTCATGATAATAATGGTTTCTTAGACGTCAGGTGGCACTTTTCGGGGAAATGTGCGCGGAACCCCTA
TTTGTTTATTTTTCTAAATACATTCAAATATGTATCCGCTCATGAGACAATAACCCTGATAAATGCTTCA
ATAATATTGAAAAAGGAAGAGTATGAGTATTCAACATTTCCGTGTCGCCCTTATTCCCTTTTTTGCGGCA
TTTTGCCTTCCTGTTTTTGCTCACCCAGAAACGCTGGTGAAAGTAAAAGATGCTGAAGATCAGTTGGGTG
CACGAGTGGGTTACATCGAACTGGATCTCAACAGCGGTAAGATCCTTGAGAGTTTTCGCCCCGAAGAACG
TTTTCCAATGATGAGCACTTTTAAAGTTCTGCTATGTGGCGCGGTATTATCCCGTATTGACGCCGGGCAA
GAGCAACTCGGTCGCCGCATACACTATTCTCAGAATGACTTGGTTGAGTACTCACCAGTCACAGAAAAGC
ATCTTACGGATGGCATGACAGTAAGAGAATTATGCAGTGCTGCCATAACCATGAGTGATAACACTGCGGC
CAACTTACTTCTGACAACGATCGGAGGACCGAAGGAGCTAACCGCTTTTTTGCACAACATGGGGGATCAT
GTAACTCGCCTTGATCGTTGGGAACCGGAGCTGAATGAAGCCATACCAAACGACGAGCGTGACACCACGA
TGCCTGTAGCAATGGCAACAACGTTGCGCAAACTATTAACTGGCGAACTACTTACTCTAGCTTCCCGGCA
ACAATTAATAGACTGGATGGAGGCGGATAAAGTTGCAGGACCACTTCTGCGCTCGGCCCTTCCGGCTGGC
TGGTTTATTGCTGATAAATCTGGAGCCGGTGAGCGTGGGTCTCGCGGTATCATTGCAGCACTGGGGCCAG
ATGGTAAGCCCTCCCGTATCGTAGTTATCTACACGACGGGGAGTCAGGCAACTATGGATGAACGAAATAG
ACAGATCGCTGAGATAGGTGCCTCACTGATTAAGCATTGGTAACTGTCAGACCAAGTTTACTCATATATA
CTTTAGATTGATTTAAAACTTCATTTTTAATTTAAAAGGATCTAGGTGAAGATCCTTTTTGATAATCTCA
TGACCAAAATCCCTTAACGTGAGTTTTCGTTCCACTGAGCGTCAGACCCCGTAGAAAAGATCAAAGGATC
TTCTTGAGATCCTTTTTTTCTGCGCGTAATCTGCTGCTTGCAAACAAAAAAACCACCGCTACCAGCGGTG
GTTTGTTTGCCGGATCAAGAGCTACCAACTCTTTTTCCGAAGGTAACTGGCTTCAGCAGAGCGCAGATAC
CAAATACTGTTCTTCTAGTGTAGCCGTAGTTAGGCCACCACTTCAAGAACTCTGTAGCACCGCCTACATA
CCTCGCTCTGCTAATCCTGTTACCAGTGGCTGCTGCCAGTGGCGATAAGTCGTGTCTTACCGGGTTGGAC
TCAAGACGATAGTTACCGGATAAGGCGCAGCGGTCGGGCTGAACGGGGGGTTCGTGCACACAGCCCAGCT
TGGAGCGAACGACCTACACCGAACTGAGATACCTACAGCGTGAGCTATGAGAAAGCGCCACGCTTCCCGA
AGGGAGAAAGGCGGACAGGTATCCGGTAAGCGGCAGGGTCGGAACAGGAGAGCGCACGAGGGAGCTTCCA
GGGGGAAACGCCTGGTATCTTTATAGTCCTGTCGGGTTTCGCCACCTCTGACTTGAGCGTCGATTTTTGT
GATGCTCGTCAGGGGGGCGGAGCCTATGGAAAAACGCCAGCAACGCGGCCTTTTTACGGTTCCTGGCCTT
TTGCTGGCCTTTTGCTCACATGTCCTGCAGGCAGCTGCGCG
